Addgene plasmid #58908: pCMV HA hRB delta CDK + S249
Purpose: mammalian expression of human Rb with all Ser/Thr Cdk acceptor sites removed and S249 restored
Depositing lab: Steven Dowdy. Depositing organization: University of California, San Diego (UCSD). Publication: Cyclin D activates the Rb tumor suppressor by mono-phosphorylation. Narasimha AM, Kaulich M, Shapiro GS, Choi YJ, Sicinski P, Dowdy SF. Elife. 2014 May 29:e02872. doi: 10.7554/eLife.02872. PubMed 24876129.
Backbone
  Vector backbone: pCMV
  Backbone manufacturer: Clontech
  Vector type: Mammalian Expression
Growth in bacteria
  Bacterial resistance: Ampicillin, 100 μg/mL
  Growth temperature: 37°C
  Growth strain: DH5alpha
  Copy number: High Copy
Gene/Insert
  Gene/Insert name: Rb (alt name: retinoblastoma tumor suppressor protein)
  Species: H. sapiens (human)
  Insert size (bp): 2787
  Mutation: delta CDK* with S249 restored
  Entrez Gene: RB1 (a.k.a. OSRC, PPP1R130, RB, p105-Rb, p110-RB1, pRb, pp110)
  Promoter: CMV
  Tag / fusion protein: HA (N terminal on insert)
  Cloning method: Unknown
  Sequencing primers: 5′ CMV-F; 3′ EBV-rev
Terms and licenses: Academic/Nonprofit Terms; Industry Terms: Not Available to Industry
Depositor comments: *CDK mutations (all changed to Ala): T5, S239, S249, T252, T356, T373, S608, S612, S780, S788, S795, S807, S811, T821, T826
How to cite: pCMV HA hRB delta CDK + S249 was a gift from Steven Dowdy (Addgene plasmid # 58908 ; http://n2t.net/addgene:58908 ; RRID:Addgene_58908)
