[The description below was written by a language model from this plasmid's Addgene catalogue record.]
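Description:
pCMV HA hRB delta CDK + S249 is a mammalian expression plasmid built on the Clontech pCMV backbone. It is maintained in E. coli as a high-copy plasmid under ampicillin selection. The record lists no selectable marker for mammalian cells, and no feature table is available, so elements such as the bacterial origin and polyadenylation signal are not documented here.

The payload is a roughly 2.8 kb human RB1 cDNA encoding the retinoblastoma tumor suppressor protein, transcribed from the strong constitutive CMV promoter. It is fused at its N terminus to an HA epitope tag, which allows the exogenous protein to be detected or immunoprecipitated separately from endogenous Rb. The coding sequence derives from a "delta CDK" allele in which fifteen serine or threonine cyclin-dependent kinase acceptor sites (T5, S239, S249, T252, T356, T373, S608, S612, S780, S788, S795, S807, S811, T821 and T826) were changed to alanine, making the protein refractory to Cdk phosphorylation. In this version, serine 249 has been restored, so it is the only Cdk acceptor site remaining.

This add-back design lets the consequences of phosphorylation at one defined residue be studied in isolation, without the other Cdk sites contributing. The associated publication concerns Rb activation by cyclin D through mono-phosphorylation, and the construct fits that context as a way to model a singly phosphorylated Rb isoform in transfected mammalian cells. The cloning method is recorded as unknown.
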