>Addgene plasmid #58908 | pCMV HA hRB delta CDK + S249 | addgene partial sequence | sequence record 93319 | CMV-F 5'-CGCAAATGGGCGGTAGGCGTG-3'
GTGAACCGTCAGATCGCCTGGAGACGCCATCCACGCTGTTTTGACCTCCATAGAAGACACCGGGACCGAT
CCAGCCTCCGGACTCTAGAGGATCCGGTACTAGAGGAACTGAAAAACCAGAAAGTTAACTGGTAAGTTTA
GTCTTTTTGTCTTTTATTTCAGGTCCCGGATCCGGTGGTGGTGCAAATCAAAGAACTGCTCCTCAGTGGA
TGTTGCCTTTACTTCTAGGCCTGTACGGAAGTGTTACTTCTGCTCTAAAAGCTGCGGAATTGTACCCGCG
GGCCCACCATGTACCCATACGATGTTCCAGATTACGCTCTTATGGCCATGGAGGCCCGAATTCGGTCGAC
CCCGCCCAAAGCCCCCCGAAAAACGGCCGCCACCGCCGCCGCTGCCGCCGCGGAACCCCCGGCACCGCCG
CCGCCGCCCCCTCCTGAGGAGGACCCAGAGCAGGACAGCGGCCCGGAGGACCTGCCTCTCGTCAGGCTTG
AGTTTGAAGAAACAGAAGAACCTGATTTTACTGCATTATGTCAGAAATTAAAGATACCAGATCATGTCAG
AGAGAGAGCTTGGTTAACTTGGGAGAAAGTTTCATCTGTGGATGGAGTATTGGGAGGTTATATTCAAAAG
AAAAAGGAACTGTGGGGAATCTGTATCTTTATTGCAGCAGTTGACCTAGATGAGATGTCGTTCACTTTTA
CTGAGCTACAGAA
