>Addgene plasmid #58908 | pCMV HA hRB delta CDK + S249 | addgene partial sequence | sequence record 93672 | hRb-F4 5'-ttgacacaacccagcagttc-3'
AAGTTTCTTGGATCACATTTTTATTAGCTAAAGGGGAAGTATTACAAATGGAAGATGATCTGGTGATTTC
ATTTCAGTTAATGCTATGTGTCCTTGACTATTTTATTAAACTCGCACCTCCCATGTTGCTCAAAGAACCA
TATAAAACAGCTGTTATACCCATTAATGGTTCACCTCGAGCACCCAGGCGAGGTCAGAACAGGAGTGCAC
GGATAGCAAAACAACTAGAAAATGATACAAGAATTATTGAAGTTCTCTGTAAAGAACATGAATGTAATAT
AGATGAGGTGAAAAATGTTTATTTCAAAAATTTTATACCTTTTATGAATTCTCTTGGACTTGTAACATCT
AATGGACTTCCAGAGGTTGAAAATCTTTCTAAACGATACGAAGAAATTTATCTTAAAAATAAAGATCTAG
ATGCAAGATTATTTTTGGATCATGATAAAACTCTTCAGACTGATTCTATAGACAGTTTTGAAACACAGAG
AGCACCACGAAAAAGTAACCTTGATGAAGAGGTGAATGTAATTCCTCCACACGCTCCAGTTAGGACTGTT
ATGAACACTATCCAACAATTAATGATGATTTTAAATTCAGCAAGTGATCAACCTTCAGAAAATCTGATTT
CCTATTTTAACAACTGCACAGTGAATCCAAAAGAAAGTATACTGAAAAGAGTGAAGGATATAGGATACAT
CTTTAAAGAGAAATTTGCTAAAGCTGTGGGACAGGGTTGTGTCGAAATTGGATCACAGCGATACAAACTT
GGAGTTCGCTTGTATTACCGAGTAATGGAATCCATGCTTAAATCAGAAGAAGAACGATTATCCATTCAAA
