>Addgene plasmid #58908 | pCMV HA hRB delta CDK + S249 | addgene partial sequence | sequence record 93673 | hRb-F2 5'-gtgcgctcttgaggttgtaa-3'
ATCTTGATTCTGGAACAGATTTGTCTTTCCCATGGATTCTGAATGTGCTTAATTTAAAAGCCTTTGATTT
TTACAAAGTGATCGAAAGTTTTATCAAAGCAGAAGGCAACTTGACAAGAGAAATGATAAAACATTTAGAA
CGATGTGAACATCGAATCATGGAATCCCTTGCATGGCTCTCAGATTCACCTTTATTTGATCTTATTAAAC
AATCAAAGGACCGAGAAGGACCAACTGATCACCTTGAATCTGCTTGTCCTCTTAATCTTCCTCTCCAGAA
TAATCACACTGCAGCAGATATGTATCTTGCTCCTGTAAGAGCTCCAAAGAAAAAAGGTTCAACTACGCGT
GTAAATTCTACTGCAAATGCAGAGACACAAGCAACCTCAGCCTTCCAGACCCAGAAGCCATTGAAATCTA
CCTCTCTTTCACTGTTTTATAAAAAAGTGTATCGGCTAGCCTATCTCCGGCTAAATACACTTTGTGAACG
CCTTCTGTCTGAGCACCCAGAATTAGAACATATCATCTGGACCCTTTTCCAGCACACCCTGCAGAATGAG
TATGAACTCATGAGAGACAGGCATTTGGACCAAATTATGATGTGTTCCATGTATGGCATATGCAAAGTGA
AGAATATAGACCTTAAATTCAAAATCATTGTAACAGCATACAAGGATCTTCCTCATGCTGTTCAGGAGAC
ATTCAAACGTGTTTTGATCAAAGAAGAGGAGTATGATTCTATTATAGTATTCTATAACTCGGTCTTCATG
CAGAGACTGAAAACAAATATTTTGCAGTATGCTTCCACCAGGCCC
