>Addgene plasmid #58908 | pCMV HA hRB delta CDK + S249 | addgene partial sequence | sequence record 94657 | EBV-rev 5'-GTGGTTTGTCCAAACTCATC-3'
CCTCATTTCTCTTCCTTGTTTGAGGTATCCATGCTATCATTCATTTTCTGCTTTTGCATTCGTGTTCGAG
TAGAAGTCATTTCTGCCAGTTTCTGCTGAAATTTGGACTCTCCTGGGAGATGTTTACTTCCATCTGCTTC
ATCTGATCCTTCAATATCAAAGCGTAGTTTTTTCAGTGGTTTAGGAGGGTTGCTTCCTTCAGCACTTCTT
TTGAGCACACGGTCGCTGTTACATACCATCTGATTTATTTTCTGGAACTTCTCAGAAGTCCCGAATGATT
CACCAATTGATACTAAGATTCTTGATCTTGGAGCCATTTTTGTTGGTGCTGGCAGACCTTCTGAAATTTT
ATATGGAGCCTTCAGGGGTGCAATATAGATGTTCCCTCCAGGAATCCGTAAGGGTGCACTAGGAAACTTG
TAAGGGGCTCGAGGAATGTGAGGTATTGGTGCCAAGGTAGGGGGCCTGGTGGAAGCATACTGCAAAATAT
TTGTTTTCAGTCTCTGCATGAAGACCGAGTTATAGAATACTATAATAGAATCATACTCCTCTTCTTTGAT
CAAAACACGTTTGAATGTCTCCTGAACAGCATGAGGAAGATCCTTGTATGCTGTTACAATGATTTTGAAT
TTAAGGTCTATATTCTTCACTTTGCATATGCCATACATGGAACACATCATAATTTGGTCCAAATGCCTGT
CTCTCATGAGTTCATACTCATTCTGCAGGGTGTGCTGGAAAAGGGTCCAGATGATATGTTCTAATTCTGG
GTGCTCAGACAGAAGGCGTTCACAAAGTGTATTTA
